>Addgene plasmid #148044 | pAc5.1B-EGFP-DmPAN2-F1103A-dsRNAres_Y | depositor full sequence | sequence record 290491 | Full Sequence
CTTCAAGGAATTAATTCTATATTCTAAAAACACAAATGATACTTCTAAAAAAAATCATGAATGGCATCAA
CTCTGAATCAAATCTTTGCAGATGCACCTACTTCTCATTTCCACTGTCACATCATTTTTCCAGATCTCGC
TGCCTGTTATGTGGCCCACAAACCAAGACACGTTTTATGGCCATTAAAGCTGGCTGATCGTCGCCAAACA
CCAAATACATATCAATATGTACATTCGAGAAAGAAGCGATCAAAGAAGCGTCTTCGGGCGAGTAGGAGAA
TGCGGAGGAGAAGGAGAACGAGCTGATCTAGTATCTCTCCACAATCCAATGCCAACTGACCAACTGGCCA
TATTCGGAGCAATTTGAAGCCAATTTCCATCGCCTGGCGATCGCTCCATTCTTGGCTATATGTTTTTCAC
CGTTCCCGGGGCCATTTTCAAAGACTCGTCGGTAAGATAAGATTGTGTCACTCGCTGTCTCTCTTCATTT
GTCGAAGAATGCTGAGGAATTTCGCGATGACGTCGGCGAGTATTTTGAAGAATGAGAATAATTTGTATTT
ATACGAAAATCAGTTAGTGGAATTTTCTACAAAAACATGTTATCTATAGATAATTTTGTTGCAAAATATG
TTGACTATGACAAAGATTGTATGTATATACCTTTAATGTATTCTCATTTTCTTATGTATTTATAATGGCA
ATGATGATACTGATGATATTTTAAGATGATGCCAGACCACAGGCTGATTTCTGCGTCTTTTGCCGAACGC
AGTGCATGTGCGGTTGTTGTTTTTTGGAATAGTTTCAATTTTCGGACTGTCCGCTTTGATTTCAGTTTCT
TGGCTTATTCAAAAAGCAAAGTAAAGCCAAAAAAGCGAGATGGCAATACCAAATGCGGCAAAACGGTAGT
GGAAGGAAAGGGGTGCGGGGCAGCGGAAGGAAGGGTGGGGCGGGGCGTGGCGGGGTCTGTGGCTGGGCGC
GACGTCACCGACGTTGGAGCCACTCCTTTGACCATGTGTGCGTGTGTGTATTATTCGTGTCTCGCCACTC
GCCGGTTGTTTTTTTCTTTTTATCTCGCTCTCTCTAGCGCCATCTCGTACGCATGCTCAACGCACCGCAT
GTTGCCGTGTCCTTTATGCGTCATTTTGGCTCGAAATAGGCAATTATTTAAACAAAGATTAGTCAACGAA
AACGCTAAAATAAATAAGTCTACAATATGGTTACTTATTGCCATGTGTGTGCAGCCAACGATAGCAACAA
AAGCAACAACACAGTGGCTTTCCCTCTTTCACTTTTTGTTTGCAAGCGCGTGCGAGCAAGACGGCACGAC
CGGCAAACGCAATTACGCTGACAAAGAGCAGACGAAGTTTTGGCCGAAAAACATCAAGGCGCCTGATACG
AATGCATTTGCAATAACAATTGCGATATTTAATATTGTTTATGAAGCTGTTTGACTTCAAAACACACAAA
AAAAAAAATAAAACAAATTATTTGAAAGAGAATTAGGAATCGGACAGCTTATCGTTACGGGCTAACAGCA
CACCGAGACGAAATAGCTTACCTGACGTCACAGCCTCTGGAAGAACTGCCGCCAAGCAGAGAGAGAGAGA
AAAAGAGGGAGAGCAGCTTAGACCGCATGTGCTTGTGTGTGAGGCGTCTCTCTCTTCGTCTCCTGTTTGC
GCAAACGCATAGACTGCACTGAGAAAATCGATTACCTATTTTTTATGAATGAATATTTGCACTATTACTA
TTCAAAACTATTAAGATAGCAATCACATTCAATAGCCAAATACTATACCACCTGAGCGATGCAACGAAAT
GATCAATTTGAGCAAAAATGCTGCATATTTAGGACGGCATCATTATAGAAATGCTTCTTGCTGTGTACTT
TTCTCTCGTCTGGCAGCTGTTTCGCCGTTATTGTTAAAACCGGCTTAAGTTAGGTGTGTTTTCTACGACT
AGTGATGCCCCTACTAGAAGATGTGTGTTGCACAAATGTCCCTGAATAACCAATTTGAAGTGCAGATAGC
AGTAAACGTAAGCTAATATGAATATTATTTAACTGTAATGTTTTAATATCGCTGGACATTACTAATAAAC
CCACTATAAACACATGTACATATGTATGTTTTGGCATACAATGAGTAGTTGGGGAAAAAATGTGTAAAAG
CACCGTGACCATCACAGCATAAAGATAACCAGCTGAAGTATCGAATATGAGTAACCCCCAAATTGAATCA
CATGCCGCAACTGATAGGACCCATGGAAGTACACTCTTCATGGCGATATACAAGACACACACAAGCACGA
ACACCCAGTTGCGGAGGAAATTCTCCGTAAATGAAAACCCAATCGGCGAACAATTCATACCCATATATGG
TAAAAGTTTTGAACGCGACTTGAGAGCGGAGAGCATTGCGGCTGATAAGGTTTTAGCGCTAAGCGGGCTT
TATAAAACGGGCTGCGGGACCAGTTTTCATATCACTACCGTTTGAGTTCTTGTGCTGTGTGGATACTCCT
CCCGACACAAAGCCGCTCCATCAGCCAGCAGTCGTCTAATCCAGAGACCCCGGATCGGGGTACCAACATG
GTGAGCAAGGGCGAGGAGCTGTTCACCGGGGTGGTGCCCATCCTGGTCGAGCTGGACGGCGACGTAAACG
GCCACAAGTTCAGCGTGTCCGGCGAGGGCGAGGGCGATGCCACCTACGGCAAGCTGACCCTGAAGTTCAT
CTGCACCACCGGCAAGCTGCCCGTGCCCTGGCCCACCCTCGTGACCACCCTGACCTACGGCGTGCAGTGC
TTCAGCCGCTACCCCGACCACATGAAGCAGCACGACTTCTTCAAGTCCGCCATGCCCGAAGGCTACGTCC
AGGAGCGCACCATCTTCTTCAAGGACGACGGCAACTACAAGACCCGCGCCGAGGTGAAGTTCGAGGGCGA
CACCCTGGTGAACCGCATCGAGCTGAAGGGCATCGACTTCAAGGAGGACGGCAACATCCTGGGGCACAAG
CTGGAGTACAACTACAACAGCCACAACGTCTATATCATGGCCGACAAGCAGAAGAACGGCATCAAGGTGA
ACTTCAAGATCCGCCACAACATCGAGGACGGCAGCGTGCAGCTCGCCGACCACTACCAGCAGAACACCCC
CATCGGCGACGGCCCCGTGCTGCTGCCCGACAACCACTACCTGAGCACCCAGTCCGCCCTGAGCAAAGAC
CCCAACGAGAAGCGCGATCACATGGTCCTGCTGGAGTTCGTGACCGCCGCCGGGATCACTCTCGGCATGG
ACGAGCTGTACAAGCCAAGCTTGAATTCTGCAGATATCATGGACTATGTCTACTGTGGAACGGATCCGAT
TGGAGCTAGCGAGGATATCCTGTCCGTGTACGATGCCGGCAGTGCCCCCGGCAATGGTCATTTCAGCCCG
TCCTTTAACGGCTTTAATATTGGAACGACGGACCCCGAGTACGTCGAACTGGTCCCGGTCCTGGCTGATG
GAGGTGAACATTTTGGAGTGAGCTCCGTCGCCTTTGATGATTATGAGGAATTGTTGTGGATGGGAAATCA
AGGAGGACATGTGACCAGCTATTATACCAATAGCATGCAAAAATATACCAGCTTCCAAGTGCATGCTACG
GATATCGTCCGTGATATTAGCACGTTGGATAGCGGCGTCTTGGCCCTGACCCAAACGAGCTTGCGCCACC
AAATTCGTCGCGGCTTGCCGAAATTCACGTTTAAGAGCAATAATATGAAAGAAATGGTCTCCATGTTGCA
ACTGTCGCCCCACCGCTTGGTGATGGCTGGCTTGCAAGATGAACTGATTGATTTTGATTTGCGTACCCTG
AAAGAGACGCGTATTGAACACGTCGGCGCTGGAGGCTGTACCGTCTTGCGTAAAAACTCGCGCTACTTGT
TCGCTGGAGATCAATTGGGCACCGTTACCCTGCGTGATTTGAATTCCTTGTCCGTGCAACATACCATTAA
AACCCATACGAATATTCTGAGCGATTTTTCCGTGCAAGGCAACTTGCTGATTAGTTGTGGCTACAGCGGA
AGGCAAAATAACCTGGCCATCGACCGCTTCCTAATGGTCTACGATCTGCGCATGCTGCGCCTGATCGCGC
CCATTCAAGTGATGATTGATCCGCAGATGTTGAAGTTCCTGCCATCGCTGACATCCCAACTGGCCGTCGT
GTCCAGCTACGGCCAGGTTCAGCTGGTGGACACTGTGGAGCTCAGCGAGCCGCGAGTATCCATGTACCAG
ATCAACACCAACGGCAGCCAGTGCCTCAGCTTCGACATTAGCTCCTCTTCACAGGCCATGGCATTTGGGG
ACCAGTCGGGCCACATCAACATGATTGCCGCTGTACAAACGCCTCAGCCGCAGTTCAATCTCTACTCGCG
AAGCACAGAGTTTGCGGACGTGGTGCCACAGCTGCCGATGGTCTCCATTACGGACACCAACTTTCCGCTA
TCGTCGGTCATGCTACCGCACTTGACGACGGGCACACAATGGTTCTCAGATTGGCCGGAGGAACTGCTGC
GCTACCGCTACCACAGACCCAAGACCATTGATCCCGAAGTGCTGAGCAACATGAAAATGCAGGGACCGAT
TGGATACTCGCCAAACCCACGCACCGCCCGTCGTAATCAAATTCCGTACGTGATTGAGCAGGGCGGCGTG
TGCAGTCCGAACGGAAATGGAACTGCGGCGGCGACCAAGGCGGAGAACGGTGTGAAAATCATTCCACGGC
GGTATCGCAAAGTCGAGCTGAAGTACACGAAGCTGGGCACCCAGGACTTTGACTTTGACCAGCATAATCA
AACATGTTTCGCGGGGCTGGAGGCAACGCTACCGAACTCCTACTGCAATGCTATGCTACAGATTTTGTAT
TTCACCGACGCGCTTCGCGTGAAGCTGCTGGAGCATTCGTGCATCAAGGAGTTTTGCCTGTCCTGCGAAC
TAGGGTTCCTCTTCAACATGCTGGATAAAAGTACCGCTTCTTCACCTTGCCAGGCCAGCAATTTCCTGCG
ATCTTTCCGCACTGTGCCAGAGGCCTCGGCACTGGGATTGATTCTCACCGACCGCTCATCGAACGTCAAT
CTAATATCGCTGATACAGAACTGGAACCGATTCATTTTGCATCAAATGCATTACGAAATATTCGATTCTA
GCAAGAACGCATCCACCTACAGCGGATCTGTGCAAACATCAACGAACGCGGAAAACGCGGGCTCTTCAGA
AACAAGTGGCTCCTCGGACCTTTACGATTCCATAAGTGATGAGAACTCCAAGGAGGACGATCGGGAACGC
AGTAAGATCAACGCAGAAACTGACATCAGTAAGATCTTTGGGACCAAGCAAATCTGTATAAACCGCTGCA
TCAAATGCCAAGAAGAGAAGATAAAGGAAAGCATTCTACTTGCCTGCAATTTGTCGTATCCCAACCACAT
CAAAGATAGTGATCAGTATTTCAACTTTGGCACCATTTTGAAGCGATCTCTCAGCTCCGAGAAGAGTATT
CAGGCCTTCTGCGAGAGATGTAAGAAGTTTTCGCCAACCAATCAGAGCGTGAAGGTGACTTCGCTTCCGC
AAATTCTGTCCATTAACTGTGGCCTCAACAACGAAAAAGACATTACCTTCCTGAAGCGCCAGCTCAATCG
CTGCAGCGAAAAGACGACTGTTGATGCGGCCGCTTCCTTGAGCACAAGCAAGCCGTGTCGATATGGAGCC
AACTGTTCGCGAAGTGACTGCCATTTCATGCATCCGGATCGAAAATCTCCATCGCACACAAGCCAACCGA
ATGCTGTCAACAATTCTCCCAATGGACGCCAAAAGTCCTGGTTTCCCCTTACATTTACTATGGGCATCAA
TGACCAAGGTGAGGTGCAGGTGCAAACTCAATCAGATGCAAGCAGTGGCAAATCGGAACAGGAGGAGGAA
ACGGAAAAGCCACCAACAAAGGGCTTGGACAACAATCGGATGTACGCGCTGCATGCCGTGGTGTGCCAAG
TCGATGATGGTACCCAAAAGAACTTGGTATCGTTGATAAATGTGCAGCGGCCATACCACACCATGAAACT
GGCTGAATCTGCAGATGACCCTCAGAGTCAATGGTATATTTTTAATGATTTTAGCATATCGCCCGTTTCG
CCACAAGAATCGGTATGGTTCACATTGGATTGGAAAGTTCCTTGCATACTCTTCTACAGACACGTAGAGG
ATGACTCTGAGTCTGCTAGTACTACTAGCTCGACCGTCACGGAAAGTGAAGAAACCATTCCATCAGAGAG
CAGCAGCGGCTCGCCAACAAATCTATCCAACCCTTTTCTAGAGGAAATTGTGAGTCCTATGCTAGGCAAC
TTAAGTGCAGACGCCACGCTGCAGCCCCTGCAGTCAGATGAAATGCCGCAGTCGGGTGATCTGGTCGCAA
TGGATGCCGAGTTCGTTACCCTAAATCCAGAGGAAAATGAGATTCGCCCGGATGGCAAAACGGCGACCAT
TAAGCCATGCCACATGAGTGTGGCCCGGATTTCATGTATACGAGGACAAGGCCCGGCTGAAGGAGTTCCA
TTCATGGACGATTACATATCCACCCAGGAGAAGGTCGTGGACTACCTAACTCAGGCCTCGGGAATCAAGC
CTGGCGACTTGGACGCTAACTTCAGCAAAAAGCGACTGACTGCCTTGAAGTACTCATACCAGAAATTAAA
ATACCTCGTTGACGTAGGAGTAATATTTGTCGGACATGGTCTGAAGAACGACTTTAGGGTCATAAACATC
TATGTACCGTCGGAGCAGATAATAGATACGGTGCACCTGTTTCACATGCCACATCATCGCATGGTTTCCC
TAAGATTTCTAGCCTGGCATTTCTTGGGTACTAAGATTCAGTCCGAGACGCACGACTCCATCGAAGATGC
ACGGACCACTCTGCAGCTCTACAAGCACTATTTGAAGCTGCAGGAGGAGAAGAAGTTTGCCAACGCTCTC
AAGAATCTTTACGAACGCGGAAAGCAGCTGCAGTGGAAGGTTCCAGAGGACTGACCGCGGTTCGAAGGTA
AGCCTATCCCTAACCCTCTCCTCGGTCTCGATTCTACGCGTACCGGTCATCATCACCATCACCATTGAGT
TTAAACCCGCTGATCAGCCTCGACTGTGCCTTCTAAGGCCTGAGCTCGCTGATCAGCCTCGATCGAGGAT
CCAGACATGATAAGATACATTGATGAGTTTGGACAAACCACAACTAGAATGCAGTGAAAAAAATGCTTTA
TTTGTGAAATTTGTGATGCTATTGCTTTATTTGTAACCATTATAAGCTGCAATAAACAAGTTAACAACAA
CAATTGCATTCATTTTATGTTTCAGGTTCAGGGGGAGGTGTGGGAGGTTTTTTAAAGCAAGTAAAACCTC
TACAAATGTGGTATGGCTGATTATGATCAGTCGACCGATGCCCTTGAGAGCCTTCAACCCAGTCAGCTCC
TTCCGGTGGGCGCGGGGCATGACTATCGTCGCCGCACTTATGACTGTCTTCTTTATCATGCAACTCGTAG
GACAGGTGCCGGCAGCGCTCTGGGTCATTTTCGGCGAGGACCGCTTTCGCTGGAGCGCGACGATGATCGG
CCTGTCGCTTGCGGTATTCGGAATCTTGCACGCCCTCGCTCAAGCCTTCGTCACTGGTCCCGCCACCAAA
CGTTTCGGCGAGAAGCAGGCCATTATCGCCGGCATGGCGGCCGACGCGCTGGGCTACGTCTTGCTGGCGT
TCGCGACGCGAGGCTGGATGGCCTTCCCCATTATGATTCTTCTCGCTTCCGGCGGCATCGGGATGCCCGC
GTTGCAGGCCATGCTGTCCAGGCAGGTAGATGACGACCATCAGGGACAGCTTCAAGGATCGCTCGCGGCT
CTTACCAGCCAGCAAAAGGCCAGGAACCGTAAAAAGGCCGCGTTGCTGGCGTTTTTCCATAGGCTCCGCC
CCCCTGACGAGCATCACAAAAATCGACGCTCAAGTCAGAGGTGGCGAAACCCGACAGGACTATAAAGATA
CCAGGCGTTTCCCCCTGGAAGCTCCCTCGTGCGCTCTCCTGTTCCGACCCTGCCGCTTACCGGATACCTG
TCCGCCTTTCTCCCTTCGGGAAGCGTGGCGCTTTCTCAATGCTCACGCTGTAGGTATCTCAGTTCGGTGT
AGGTCGTTCGCTCCAAGCTGGGCTGTGTGCACGAACCCCCCGTTCAGCCCGACCGCTGCGCCTTATCCGG
TAACTATCGTCTTGAGTCCAACCCGGTAAGACACGACTTATCGCCACTGGCAGCAGCCACTGGTAACAGG
ATTAGCAGAGCGAGGTATGTAGGCGGTGCTACAGAGTTCTTGAAGTGGTGGCCTAACTACGGCTACACTA
GAAGGACAGTATTTGGTATCTGCGCTCTGCTGAAGCCAGTTACCTTCGGAAAAAGAGTTGGTAGCTCTTG
ATCCGGCAAACAAACCACCGCTGGTAGCGGTGGTTTTTTTGTTTGCAAGCAGCAGATTACGCGCAGAAAA
AAAGGATCTCAAGAAGATCCTTTGATCTTTTCTACGGGGTCTGACGCTCAGTGGAACGAAAACTCACGTT
AAGGGATTTTGGTCATGAGATTATCAAAAAGGATCTTCACCTAGATCCTTTTAAATTAAAAATGAAGTTT
TAAATCAATCTAAAGTATATATGAGTAAACTTGGTCTGACAGTTACCAATGCTTAATCAGTGAGGCACCT
ATCTCAGCGATCTGTCTATTTCGTTCATCCATAGTTGCCTGACTCCCCGTCGTGTAGATAACTACGATAC
GGGAGGGCTTACCATCTGGCCCCAGTGCTGCAATGATACCGCGAGACCCACGCTCACCGGCTCCAGATTT
ATCAGCAATAAACCAGCCAGCCGGAAGGGCCGAGCGCAGAAGTGGTCCTGCAACTTTATCCGCCTCCATC
CAGTCTATTAATTGTTGCCGGGAAGCTAGAGTAAGTAGTTCGCCAGTTAATAGTTTGCGCAACGTTGTTG
CCATTGCTGCAGGCATCGTGGTGTCACGCTCGTCGTTTGGTATGGCTTCATTCAGCTCCGGTTCCCAACG
ATCAAGGCGAGTTACATGATCCCCCATGTTGTGCAAAAAAGCGGTTAGCTCCTTCGGTCCTCCGATCGTT
GTCAGAAGTAAGTTGGCCGCAGTGTTATCACTCATGGTTATGGCAGCACTGCATAATTCTCTTACTGTCA
TGCCATCCGTAAGATGCTTTTCTGTGACTGGTGAGTACTCAACCAAGTCATTCTGAGAATAGTGTATGCG
GCGACCGAGTTGCTCTTGCCCGGCGTCAACACGGGATAATACCGCGCCACATAGCAGAACTTTAAAAGTG
CTCATCATTGGAAAACGTTCTTCGGGGCGAAAACTCTCAAGGATCTTACCGCTGTTGAGATCCAGTTCGA
TGTAACCCACTCGTGCACCCAACTGATCTTCAGCATCTTTTACTTTCACCAGCGTTTCTGGGTGAGCAAA
AACAGGAAGGCAAAATGCCGCAAAAAAGGGAATAAGGGCGACACGGAAATGTTGAATACTCATACTCTTC
CTTTTTCAATATTATTGAAGCATTTATCAGGGTTATTGTCTCATGAGCGGATACATATTTGAATGTATTT
AGAAAAATAAACAAATAGGGGTTCCGCGCACATTTCCCCGAAAAGTGCCACCTGACGTCTAAGAAACCAT
TATTATCATGACATTAACCTATAAAAATAGGCGTATCACGAGGCCCTTTCGT
Features (pLannotate 1.2.2; 10 found; start..end, strand, type, name):
     56..2568    +  promoter       Ac5 promoter: Drosophila melanogaster actin 5C promoter
   2588..3304    +  CDS            EGFP: EGFP is a basic (constitutively fluorescent) green fluorescent protein published in 1996, derived from Aequorea victoria. It is reported to be a rapidly-maturing weak dimer with moderate acid sensitivity.
   3329..7051    +  CDS            PAN2: PAN2_DROME - Experimental evidence at protein level: Swiss-Prot protein existence level 1. Catalytic subunit of the poly(A)-nuclease (PAN) deadenylation complex, one of two cytoplasmic mRNA deadenylases involved in general and miRNA-mediated mRNA turnover. PAN specifically shortens poly(A) tails of RNA and the activity is stimulated by poly(A)-binding protein (PABP). PAN deadenylation is followed by rapid degradation of the shortened mRNA tails by the CCR4-NOT complex. Deadenylated mRNAs are then degraded by two alternative mechanisms, namely exosome-mediated 3'-5' exonucleolytic degradation,
   7067..7108    +  CDS            V5 tag: epitope tag from simian virus 5
   7208..7342    -  polyA_signal   SV40 poly(A) signal: SV40 polyadenylation signal
   7365..7449    -  CDS            large T antigen (fragment): large T antigen from SV40 (simian virus 40)
   7450..7920    +  CDS            TcR (fragment): tetracycline efflux protein; tet; confers resistance to tetracycline
   7964..8552    -  rep_origin     ori: high-copy-number ColE1/pMB1/pBR322/pUC origin of replication
   8723..9583    -  CDS            AmpR: β-lactamase; bla; confers resistance to ampicillin, carbenicillin, and related antibiotics
   9584..9688    -  promoter       AmpR promoter: bla
