[The description below was written by a language model from this plasmid's Addgene catalogue record and pLannotate feature annotations shown in this document.]
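Description:
pAc5.1B-EGFP-DmPAN2-F1103A-dsRNAres_Y is a 9,782 nt insect expression plasmid for producing an EGFP-tagged mutant of Drosophila melanogaster PAN2 in fly cells. The catalogue lists the backbone as unknown, although the name and the annotated parts point to a pAc5.1-type vector. It is maintained in E. coli through a ColE1/pUC-type origin and selected with ampicillin via a β-lactamase gene under its own bla promoter. The feature annotation describes the origin as high copy, whereas the catalogue entry records the plasmid as low copy. Short fragments of a tetracycline resistance gene and of SV40 large T antigen are also detected; these appear to be non-functional backbone remnants.

Expression is driven by the constitutive Drosophila actin 5C (Ac5) promoter, followed by an EGFP coding sequence placed upstream of the PAN2 open reading frame, consistent with an N-terminal fluorescent fusion. A V5 epitope tag sequence lies just downstream of PAN2, but the record does not show whether it is read in frame or preceded by a stop codon. An SV40 polyadenylation signal follows the cassette. PAN2 is the catalytic subunit of the PAN2–PAN3 poly(A) nuclease, a cytoplasmic deadenylase that shortens mRNA poly(A) tails during general and miRNA-mediated mRNA turnover.

The insert carries the F1103A substitution, and the "dsRNAres" label indicates a version made resistant to dsRNA-mediated knockdown, which would suit complementation experiments in cells depleted of endogenous PAN2. The record does not state the functional effect of F1103A. It notes one silent difference from the reference cDNA, and that the depositor sequence may be theoretical.
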