Addgene plasmid #148044: pAc5.1B-EGFP-DmPAN2-F1103A-dsRNAres_Y
Purpose: Insect Expression of DmPAN2-F1103A-dsRNAres
Depositing lab: Elisa Izaurralde. Depositing organization: Max Planck Institute for Developmental Biology. Publication: An asymmetric PAN3 dimer recruits a single PAN2 exonuclease to mediate mRNA deadenylation and decay. Jonas S, Christie M, Peter D, Bhandari D, Loh B, Huntzinger E, Weichenrieder O, Izaurralde E. Nat Struct Mol Biol. 2014 Jul;21(7):599-608. doi: 10.1038/nsmb.2837. Epub 2014 Jun 1. PubMed 24880343.
Backbone
  Vector backbone: Unknown
  Vector type: Insect Expression
Growth in bacteria
  Bacterial resistance: Ampicillin, 100 μg/mL
  Growth temperature: 37°C
  Growth strain: DH5alpha
  Copy number: Low Copy
Gene/Insert
  Gene/Insert name: DmPAN2-F1103A-dsRNAres
  Species: D. melanogaster (fly)
  Mutation: one silent mutation compared to the sequence given by NCBI:LP04771
  Entrez Gene: PAN2 (a.k.a. Dmel_CG8232, A1Z7K9, CG8232, Dmel\CG8232, Pan2, pan2)
  Cloning method: Unknown
Terms and licenses: Academic/Nonprofit Terms; Industry Terms: Not Available to Industry
Depositor comments: Plasmids from this collection were made available to the research community and donated after the lab closed. Please note that the sequence provided by the depositing laboratory may be theoretical/predicted or based on Sanger sequencing results. There may be discrepancies between sequencing results obtained by Addgene and the depositor sequence. If an Addgene verified sequence is not available, please contact before placing your order to request that our lab fully sequence the plasmid.
How to cite: pAc5.1B-EGFP-DmPAN2-F1103A-dsRNAres_Y was a gift from Elisa Izaurralde (Addgene plasmid # 148044 ; http://n2t.net/addgene:148044 ; RRID:Addgene_148044)
